Addgene plasmid #184052: pcDNA3-Lyso-ExRai-AktAR2
Purpose: Lysosome-targeted ExRai-AktAR2.
Depositing lab: Jin Zhang. Publication: A Highly Sensitive Fluorescent Akt Biosensor Reveals Lysosome-Selective Regulation of Lipid Second Messengers and Kinase Activity. Chen M, Sun T, Zhong Y, Zhou X, Zhang J. ACS Cent Sci. 2021 Dec 22;7(12):2009-2020. doi: 10.1021/acscentsci.1c00919. Epub 2021 Dec 3. PubMed 34963894.
Backbone
  Vector backbone: pcDNA3
  Backbone size w/o insert (bp): 5415
  Total vector size (bp): 7932
  Vector type: Mammalian Expression
  Selectable markers: Neomycin (select with G418)
Growth in bacteria
  Bacterial resistance: Ampicillin, 100 μg/mL
  Growth temperature: 37°C
  Growth strain: DH5alpha
  Copy number: High Copy
Gene/Insert
  Gene/Insert name: Lyso-ExRai-AktAR2 (alt name: LAMP1-AKTsubstrate-cpEGFP-FHA1)
  Insert size (bp): 2517
  Promoter: CMV
  Tag / fusion protein: Lysosome-associated membrane protein 1 (LAMP1). (N terminal on insert)
  Cloning method: Restriction Enzyme; 5′ cloning site HindIII (not destroyed); 3′ cloning site EcoRI (not destroyed)
  Sequencing primers: 5′ CMV forward; 3′ BGH reverse
Terms and licenses: Academic/Nonprofit Terms; Industry Terms: Not Available to Industry
How to cite: pcDNA3-Lyso-ExRai-AktAR2 was a gift from Jin Zhang (Addgene plasmid # 184052 ; http://n2t.net/addgene:184052 ; RRID:Addgene_184052)
