[The description below was written by a language model from this plasmid's Addgene catalogue record and pLannotate feature annotations shown in this document.]
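Description:
pcDNA3-Lyso-ExRai-AktAR2 is a mammalian expression plasmid of roughly 7.9 kb built on the pcDNA3 backbone, encoding a lysosome-targeted version of the genetically encoded Akt kinase activity reporter ExRai-AktAR2. It is propagated in E. coli as a high-copy plasmid through its ColE1/pUC-type origin with ampicillin selection (AmpR under the bla promoter). An SV40 early promoter-driven neomycin phosphotransferase cassette with an SV40 poly(A) signal allows G418 selection of transfected mammalian cells. An f1 origin and flanking T7 and SP6 phage promoters are standard backbone elements. Short annotated fragments such as bom, lacI, ble and a truncated HIV-1 LTR appear to be backbone remnants or partial matches from the automated annotation rather than functional parts.

The roughly 2.5 kb insert, cloned between HindIII and EcoRI, is transcribed from the CMV immediate early enhancer/promoter and terminated by the bovine growth hormone poly(A) signal. It encodes a single fusion protein. Human LAMP1 sits at the N-terminus and anchors the sensor to the lysosomal membrane. It is followed by an Akt substrate sequence, a circularly permuted EGFP, and an FHA1 phosphopeptide-binding domain, which the feature table detects as a fragment of yeast RAD53. The substrate sequence is not annotated separately, but presumably lies in the unannotated gap between LAMP1 and the fluorescent protein.

In sensors of this design, phosphorylation of the substrate by Akt promotes its binding to FHA1. The resulting conformational change alters the fluorescence of the cpEGFP, giving an optical readout of kinase activity. The construct is used for live-cell imaging of Akt activity specifically at lysosomes.
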