Features (pLannotate 1.2.2; 23 found; start..end, strand, type, name):
     28..80      -  misc_feature   bom (fragment): basis of mobility region from pBR322
    235..614     +  enhancer       CMV enhancer: human cytomegalovirus immediate early enhancer
    615..818     +  promoter       CMV promoter: human cytomegalovirus (CMV) immediate early promoter
    814..847     +  LTR            5' LTR (truncated) (fragment): truncated 5' long terminal repeat (LTR) from HIV-1
    863..881     +  promoter       T7 promoter: promoter for bacteriophage T7 RNA polymerase
    907..2157    +  CDS            LAMP1: human lysosome-associated membrane glycoprotein 1
   2257..2988    +  CDS            cEGFP: cEGFP is a basic (constitutively fluorescent) green fluorescent protein published in 2008, derived from Aequorea victoria.
   2989..3420    +  CDS            RAD53 (fragment): RAD53_YEAST - Also known as MEC2, SAD1, SPK1. Experimental evidence at protein level: Swiss-Prot protein existence level 1. Controls S-phase checkpoint as well as G1 and G2 DNA damage checkpoints. Phosphorylates proteins on serine, threonine, and tyrosine. Prevents entry into anaphase and mitotic exit after DNA damage via regulation of the Polo kinase CDC5. Seems to be involved in the phosphorylation of RPH1. From Saccharomyces cerevisiae (strain ATCC 204508 / S288c) (Baker's yeast).
   3484..3502    -  promoter       SP6 promoter: promoter for bacteriophage SP6 RNA polymerase
   3528..3752    +  polyA_signal   bGH poly(A) signal: bovine growth hormone polyadenylation signal
   3756..3777    +  promoter       SV40 promoter (fragment): SV40 enhancer and early promoter
   3798..4226    +  rep_origin     f1 ori (sequence partly withheld): f1 bacteriophage origin of replication; arrow indicates direction of (+) strand synthesis
   4240..4569    +  promoter       SV40 promoter: SV40 enhancer and early promoter
   4636..5427    +  CDS            neo: KKA2_KLEPN - Also known as kan, nptII. Experimental evidence at protein level: Swiss-Prot protein existence level 1. Resistance to kanamycin, neomycin, paromomycin, ribostamycin, butirosin and gentamicin B. From Klebsiella pneumoniae.
   5451..5609    +  CDS            ble (fragment): BLE_KLEPN - Experimental evidence at protein level: Swiss-Prot protein existence level 1. Binding protein with a strong affinity to the bleomycin family of antibiotics. Binds to CL990; an antimitotic-antibiotic compound. From Klebsiella pneumoniae.
   5604..5725    +  polyA_signal   SV40 poly(A) signal: SV40 polyadenylation signal
   5798..5814    -  protein_bind   lac operator: The lac repressor binds to the lac operator to inhibit transcription in E. coli. This inhibition can be relieved by adding lactose or isopropyl-β-D-thiogalactopyranoside (IPTG). lac repressor encoded by lacI
   5822..5852    -  promoter       lac promoter: promoter for the E. coli lac operon
   5867..5888    -  protein_bind   CAP binding site: CAP binding activates transcription in the presence of cAMP. E. coli catabolite activator protein
   5901..5993    -  CDS            lacI (fragment): lac repressor; lacI; The lac repressor binds to the lac operator to inhibit transcription in E. coli. This inhibition can be relieved by adding lactose or isopropyl-β-D-thiogalactopyranoside (IPTG).
   6176..6764    -  rep_origin     ori: high-copy-number ColE1/pMB1/pBR322/pUC origin of replication
   6935..7795    -  CDS            AmpR: β-lactamase; bla; confers resistance to ampicillin, carbenicillin, and related antibiotics
   7796..7900    -  promoter       AmpR promoter: bla
>Addgene plasmid #184052 | pcDNA3-Lyso-ExRai-AktAR2 | addgene full sequence | sequence record 363417 | Addgene NGS Result
GACGGATCGGGAGATCTCCCGATCCCCTATGGTGCACTCTCAGTACAATCTGCTCTGATGCCGCATAGTT
AAGCCAGTATCTGCTCCCTGCTTGTGTGTTGGAGGTCGCTGAGTAGTGCGCGAGCAAAATTTAAGCTACA
ACAAGGCAAGGCTTGACCGACAATTGCATGAAGAATCTGCTTAGGGTTAGGCGTTTTGCGCTGCTTCGCG
ATGTACGGGCCAGATATACGCGTTGACATTGATTATTGACTAGTTATTAATAGTAATCAATTACGGGGTC
ATTAGTTCATAGCCCATATATGGAGTTCCGCGTTACATAACTTACGGTAAATGGCCCGCCTGGCTGACCG
CCCAACGACCCCCGCCCATTGACGTCAATAATGACGTATGTTCCCATAGTAACGCCAATAGGGACTTTCC
ATTGACGTCAATGGGTGGAGTATTTACGGTAAACTGCCCACTTGGCAGTACATCAAGTGTATCATATGCC
AAGTACGCCCCCTATTGACGTCAATGACGGTAAATGGCCCGCCTGGCATTATGCCCAGTACATGACCTTA
TGGGACTTTCCTACTTGGCAGTACATCTACGTATTAGTCATCGCTATTACCATGGTGATGCGGTTTTGGC
AGTACATCAATGGGCGTGGATAGCGGTTTGACTCACGGGGATTTCCAAGTCTCCACCCCATTGACGTCAA
TGGGAGTTTGTTTTGGCACCAAAATCAACGGGACTTTCCAAAATGTCGTAACAACTCCGCCCCATTGACG
CAAATGGGCGGTAGGCGTGTACGGTGGGAGGTCTATATAAGCAGAGCTCTCTGGCTAACTAGAGAACCCA
CTGCTTACTGGCTTATCGAAATTAATACGACTCACTATAGGGAGACCCAAGCTTGCGGCCGCCACCATGG
CGGCGCCCGGCAGCGCCCGGCGACCCCTGCTGCTGCTACTGCTGTTGCTGCTGCTCGGCCTCATGCATTG
TGCGTCAGCAGCAATGTTTATGGTGAAAAATGGCAACGGGACCGCGTGCATAATGGCCAACTTCTCTGCT
GCCTTCTCAGTGAACTACGACACCAAGAGTGGCCCTAAGAACATGACCTTTGACCTGCCATCAGATGCCA
CAGTGGTGCTCAACCGCAGCTCCTGTGGAAAAGAGAACACTTCTGACCCCAGTCTCGTGATTGCTTTTGG
AAGAGGACATACACTCACTCTCAATTTCACGAGAAATGCAACACGTTACAGCGTCCAGCTCATGAGTTTT
GCTTATAACTTGTCAGACACACACCTTTTCCCCAATGCGAGCTCCAAAGAAATCAAGACTGTGGAATCTA
TAACTGACATCAGGGCAGATATAGATAAAAAATACAGATGTGTTAGTGGCACCCAGGTCCACATGAACAA
CGTGACCGTAACGCCCCATGATGCCACCATCCAGGCGTACCTTTCCAACAGCAGCTTCAGCAGGGGAGAG
ACACGCTGTGAACAAGACAGGCCTTCCCCAACCACAGCGCCCCCTGCGCCACCCAGCCCCTCGCCCTCAC
CCGTGCCCAAGAGCCCCTCTGTGGACAAGTACAACGTGAGCGGCACCAACGGGACCTGCCTGCTGGCCAG
CATGGGGCTGCAGCTGAACCTCACCTATGAGAGGAAGGACAACACGACGGTGACAAGGCTTCTCAACATC
AACCCCAACAAGACCTCGGCCAGCGGGAGCTGCGGCGCCCACCTGGTGACTCTGGAGCTGCACAGCGAGG
GCACCACCGTCCTGCTCTTCCAGTTCGGGATGAATGCAAGTTCTAGCCGGTTTTTCCTACAAGGAATCCA
GTTGAATACAATTCTTCCTGACGCCAGAGACCCTGCCTTTAAAGCTGCCAACGGCTCCCTGCGAGCGCTG
CAGGCCACAGTCGGCAATTCCTACAAGTGCAACGCGGAGGAGCACGTCCGTGTCACGAAGGCGTTTTCAG
TCAATATATTCAAAGTGTGGGTCCAGGCTTTCAAGGTGGAAGGTGGCCAGTTTGGCTCTGTGGAGGAGTG
TCTGCTGGACGAGAACAGCATGCTGATCCCCATCGCTGTGGGTGGTGCCCTGGCGGGGCTGGTCCTCATC
GTCCTCATCGCCTACCTCGTCGGCAGGAAGAGGAGTCACGCAGGCTACCAGACTATCGGTGGTGGCGGTG
GTGCGGATCCCGTCGACCCTCGTCCGCGCTCGTGCACCTGGCCGGACCCCAGGCCGGAGTTTGGAGGTAC
CGGCGGCAGCGAGCTCAGCTTGCAGAACGTCTATATCAAGGCCGACAAGCAGAAGAACGGCATCAAGGCG
AACTTCAAGATCCGCCACAACATCGAGGACGGCGGCGTGCAGCTCGCCTACCACTACCAGCAGAACACCC
CCATCGGCGACGGCCCCGTGCTGCTGCCCGACAACCACTACCTGAGCGTGCAGTCCAAACTTTCGAAAGA
CCCCAACGAGAAGCGCGATCACATGGTCCTGCTGGAGTTCGTGACCGCCGCCGGGATCACTCTCGGCATG
GACGAGCTGTACAAGGGCGGTACCGGAGGGAGCATGGTGAGCAAGGGCGAGGAGCTGTTCACCGGGGTGG
TGCCCATCCTGGTCGAGCTGGACGGCGACGTAAACGGCCACAAGTTCAGCGTGTCCGGCGAGGGTGAGGG
CGATGCCACCTACGGCAAGCTGACCCTGAAGTTCATCTGCACCACCGGCAAGCTGCCCGTGCCCTGGCCC
ACCCTCGTGACCACCCTGACCTACGGCGTGCAGTGCTTCAGCCGCTACCCCGACCACATGAAGCAGCACG
ACTTCTTCAAGTCCGCCATGCCCGAAGGCTACATCCAGGAGCGCACCATCTTCTTCAAGGACGACGGCAA
CTACAAGACCCGCGCCGAGGTGAAGTTCGAGGGCGACACCCTGGTGAACCGCATCGAGCTGAAGGGCATC
GACTTCAAGGAGGACGGCAACATCCTGGGGCACAAGCTGGAGTACAACTTGCTGCATAAGTTTTCTCAAG
AACAGATCGGCGAAAACATTGTGTGCAGGGTCATTTGTACCACGGGTCAAATTCCCATCCGAGATTTGTC
AGCTGATATTTCACAAGTGCTTAAGGAAAAACGATCCATAAAGAAAGTTTGGACATTTGGTAGAAACCCA
GCCTGTGACTATCATTTAGGAAACATTTCAAGACTGTCAAATAAGCATTTCCAAATACTACTAGGAGAAG
ACGGTAACCTTTTATTGAATGACATTTCCACTAATGGGACCTGGTTAAATGGGCAAAAAGTCGAGAAGAA
CAGCAATCAGTTACTGTCTCAAGGTGATGAAATAACCGTTGGTGTAGGCGTGGAATCAGATATTTTATCT
CTGGTCATTTTCATAAACGACAAATTTAAGCAGTGCCTCGAGCAGAACAAAGTTGATCGCTAAGAATTCT
GCAGATATCCATCACACTGGCGGCCGCTCGAGCATGCATCTAGAGGGCCCTATTCTATAGTGTCACCTAA
ATGCTAGAGCTCGCTGATCAGCCTCGACTGTGCCTTCTAGTTGCCAGCCATCTGTTGTTTGCCCCTCCCC
CGTGCCTTCCTTGACCCTGGAAGGTGCCACTCCCACTGTCCTTTCCTAATAAAATGAGGAAATTGCATCG
CATTGTCTGAGTAGGTGTCATTCTATTCTGGGGGGTGGGGTGGGGCAGGACAGCAAGGGGGAGGATTGGG
AAGACAATAGCAGGCATGCTGGGGATGCGGTGGGCTCTATGGCTTCTGAGGCGGAAAGAACCAGCTGGGG
CTCTAGGGGGTATCCCC
[124 nt withheld, positions 3798-3921]
C
[91 nt withheld, positions 3923-4013]
A
[49 nt withheld, positions 4015-4063]
CCTTTGACGTTGGAGTCCACGTTCTTT
[37 nt withheld, positions 4091-4127]
ACCCTATCTCGGTCTATTCTTTTGATTTATAAGGGATTTTGCCGATTTCGGCCTATTGGTTAAAAAATGA
GCTGATTTAACAAAAATTTAACGCGAATTAATTCTGTGGAATGTGTGTCAGTTAGGGTGTGGAAAGTCCC
CAGGCTCCCCAGCAGGCAGAAGTATGCAAAGCATGCATCTCAATTAGTCAGCAACCAGGTGTGGAAAGTC
CCCAGGCTCCCCAGCAGGCAGAAGTATGCAAAGCATGCATCTCAATTAGTCAGCAACCATAGTCCCGCCC
CTAACTCCGCCCATCCCGCCCCTAACTCCGCCCAGTTCCGCCCATTCTCCGCCCCATGGCTGACTAATTT
TTTTTATTTATGCAGAGGCCGAGGCCGCCTCTGCCTCTGAGCTATTCCAGAAGTAGTGAGGAGGCTTTTT
TGGAGGCCTAGGCTTTTGCAAAAAGCTCCCGGGAGCTTGTATATCCATTTTCGGATCTGATCAAGAGACA
GGATGAGGATCGTTTCGCATGATTGAACAAGATGGATTGCACGCAGGTTCTCCGGCCGCTTGGGTGGAGA
GGCTATTCGGCTATGACTGGGCACAACAGACAATCGGCTGCTCTGATGCCGCCGTGTTCCGGCTGTCAGC
GCAGGGGCGCCCGGTTCTTTTTGTCAAGACCGACCTGTCCGGTGCCCTGAATGAACTGCAGGACGAGGCA
GCGCGGCTATCGTGGCTGGCCACGACGGGCGTTCCTTGCGCAGCTGTGCTCGACGTTGTCACTGAAGCGG
GAAGGGACTGGCTGCTATTGGGCGAAGTGCCGGGGCAGGATCTCCTGTCATCTCACCTTGCTCCTGCCGA
GAAAGTATCCATCATGGCTGATGCAATGCGGCGGCTGCATACGCTTGATCCGGCTACCTGCCCATTCGAC
CACCAAGCGAAACATCGCATCGAGCGAGCACGTACTCGGATGGAAGCCGGTCTTGTCGATCAGGATGATC
TGGACGAAGAGCATCAGGGGCTCGCGCCAGCCGAACTGTTCGCCAGGCTCAAGGCGCGCATGCCCGACGG
CGAGGATCTCGTCGTGACCCATGGCGATGCCTGCTTGCCGAATATCATGGTGGAAAATGGCCGCTTTTCT
GGATTCATCGACTGTGGCCGGCTGGGTGTGGCGGACCGCTATCAGGACATAGCGTTGGCTACCCGTGATA
TTGCTGAAGAGCTTGGCGGCGAATGGGCTGACCGCTTCCTCGTGCTTTACGGTATCGCCGCTCCCGATTC
GCAGCGCATCGCCTTCTATCGCCTTCTTGACGAGTTCTTCTGAGCGGGACTCTGGGGTTCGAAATGACCG
ACCAAGCGACGCCCAACCTGCCATCACGAGATTTCGATTCCACCGCCGCCTTCTATGAAAGGTTGGGCTT
CGGAATCGTTTTCCGGGACGCCGGCTGGATGATCCTCCAGCGCGGGGATCTCATGCTGGAGTTCTTCGCC
CACCCCAACTTGTTTATTGCAGCTTATAATGGTTACAAATAAAGCAATAGCATCACAAATTTCACAAATA
AAGCATTTTTTTCACTGCATTCTAGTTGTGGTTTGTCCAAACTCATCAATGTATCTTATCATGTCTGTAT
ACCGTCGACCTCTAGCTAGAGCTTGGCGTAATCATGGTCATAGCTGTTTCCTGTGTGAAATTGTTATCCG
CTCACAATTCCACACAACATACGAGCCGGAAGCATAAAGTGTAAAGCCTGGGGTGCCTAATGAGTGAGCT
AACTCACATTAATTGCGTTGCGCTCACTGCCCGCTTTCCAGTCGGGAAACCTGTCGTGCCAGCTGCATTA
ATGAATCGGCCAACGCGCGGGGAGAGGCGGTTTGCGTATTGGGCGCTCTTCCGCTTCCTCGCTCACTGAC
TCGCTGCGCTCGGTCGTTCGGCTGCGGCGAGCGGTATCAGCTCACTCAAAGGCGGTAATACGGTTATCCA
CAGAATCAGGGGATAACGCAGGAAAGAACATGTGAGCAAAAGGCCAGCAAAAGGCCAGGAACCGTAAAAA
GGCCGCGTTGCTGGCGTTTTTCCATAGGCTCCGCCCCCCTGACGAGCATCACAAAAATCGACGCTCAAGT
CAGAGGTGGCGAAACCCGACAGGACTATAAAGATACCAGGCGTTTCCCCCTGGAAGCTCCCTCGTGCGCT
CTCCTGTTCCGACCCTGCCGCTTACCGGATACCTGTCCGCCTTTCTCCCTTCGGGAAGCGTGGCGCTTTC
TCATAGCTCACGCTGTAGGTATCTCAGTTCGGTGTAGGTCGTTCGCTCCAAGCTGGGCTGTGTGCACGAA
CCCCCCGTTCAGCCCGACCGCTGCGCCTTATCCGGTAACTATCGTCTTGAGTCCAACCCGGTAAGACACG
ACTTATCGCCACTGGCAGCAGCCACTGGTAACAGGATTAGCAGAGCGAGGTATGTAGGCGGTGCTACAGA
GTTCTTGAAGTGGTGGCCTAACTACGGCTACACTAGAAGAACAGTATTTGGTATCTGCGCTCTGCTGAAG
CCAGTTACCTTCGGAAAAAGAGTTGGTAGCTCTTGATCCGGCAAACAAACCACCGCTGGTAGCGGTGGTT
TTTTTGTTTGCAAGCAGCAGATTACGCGCAGAAAAAAAGGATCTCAAGAAGATCCTTTGATCTTTTCTAC
GGGGTCTGACGCTCAGTGGAACGAAAACTCACGTTAAGGGATTTTGGTCATGAGATTATCAAAAAGGATC
TTCACCTAGATCCTTTTAAATTAAAAATGAAGTTTTAAATCAATCTAAAGTATATATGAGTAAACTTGGT
CTGACAGTTACCAATGCTTAATCAGTGAGGCACCTATCTCAGCGATCTGTCTATTTCGTTCATCCATAGT
TGCCTGACTCCCCGTCGTGTAGATAACTACGATACGGGAGGGCTTACCATCTGGCCCCAGTGCTGCAATG
ATACCGCGAGACCCACGCTCACCGGCTCCAGATTTATCAGCAATAAACCAGCCAGCCGGAAGGGCCGAGC
GCAGAAGTGGTCCTGCAACTTTATCCGCCTCCATCCAGTCTATTAATTGTTGCCGGGAAGCTAGAGTAAG
TAGTTCGCCAGTTAATAGTTTGCGCAACGTTGTTGCCATTGCTACAGGCATCGTGGTGTCACGCTCGTCG
TTTGGTATGGCTTCATTCAGCTCCGGTTCCCAACGATCAAGGCGAGTTACATGATCCCCCATGTTGTGCA
AAAAAGCGGTTAGCTCCTTCGGTCCTCCGATCGTTGTCAGAAGTAAGTTGGCCGCAGTGTTATCACTCAT
GGTTATGGCAGCACTGCATAATTCTCTTACTGTCATGCCATCCGTAAGATGCTTTTCTGTGACTGGTGAG
TACTCAACCAAGTCATTCTGAGAATAGTGTATGCGGCGACCGAGTTGCTCTTGCCCGGCGTCAATACGGG
ATAATACCGCGCCACATAGCAGAACTTTAAAAGTGCTCATCATTGGAAAACGTTCTTCGGGGCGAAAACT
CTCAAGGATCTTACCGCTGTTGAGATCCAGTTCGATGTAACCCACTCGTGCACCCAACTGATCTTCAGCA
TCTTTTACTTTCACCAGCGTTTCTGGGTGAGCAAAAACAGGAAGGCAAAATGCCGCAAAAAAGGGAATAA
GGGCGACACGGAAATGTTGAATACTCATACTCTTCCTTTTTCAATATTATTGAAGCATTTATCAGGGTTA
TTGTCTCATGAGCGGATACATATTTGAATGTATTTAGAAAAATAAACAAATAGGGGTTCCGCGCACATTT
CCCCGAAAAGTGCCACCTGACGTC
